Addgene plasmid #156878: pD649-HAsp-MERTK-Fc(DAPA)-AviTag-6xHis
Purpose: Mammalian expression of cell-surface protein extracellular domain fused to Fc(DAPA)-Avi-6xHis. Protein is secreted from cells.
Depositing lab: Chris Garcia. Depositing organization: Stanford University. Publication: A Human IgSF Cell-Surface Interactome Reveals a Complex Network of Protein-Protein Interactions. Wojtowicz WM, Vielmetter J, Fernandes RA, Siepe DH, Eastman CL, Chisholm GB, Cox S, Klock H, Anderson PW, Rue SM, Miller JJ, Glaser SM, Bragstad ML, Vance J, Lam AW, Lesley SA, Zinn K, Garcia KC. Cell. 2020 Aug 20;182(4):1027-1043.e17. doi: 10.1016/j.cell.2020.07.025. PubMed 32822567.
Backbone
  Vector backbone: pD649
  Backbone size w/o insert (bp): 6106
  Vector type: Mammalian Expression
Growth in bacteria
  Bacterial resistance: Ampicillin, 100 μg/mL
  Growth temperature: 37°C
  Growth strain: DH5alpha
  Copy number: High Copy
Gene/Insert
  Gene/Insert name: MERTK
  Species: H. sapiens (human)
  Insert size (bp): 1455
  Mutation: Fc region of human IgG contains D265A and P329A mutations (DAPA)
  Entrez Gene: MERTK (a.k.a. MER, RP38, Tyro12, c-Eyk, c-mer)
  Promoter: CMV/SP6
  Tag / fusion protein: Fc(DAPA)-AviTag-6xHis (C terminal on backbone)
  Cloning method: Restriction Enzyme; 5′ cloning site GCGGCCGC (not destroyed); 3′ cloning site GGCGCGCC (not destroyed)
  Sequencing primers: 5′ ATTTAGGTGACACTATAG; 3′ CACGTACCAGTTGAACTTCACC
Resource information
  A portion of this plasmid was derived from a plasmid made by: synthesis by ThermoFisher
Terms and licenses: Academic/Nonprofit Terms; Industry Terms: Not Available to Industry
Depositor comments: Some plasmids in this collection may have an IS4-like element ISVsa5 family transposase upstream of the CMV promoter.
How to cite: pD649-HAsp-MERTK-Fc(DAPA)-AviTag-6xHis was a gift from Chris Garcia (Addgene plasmid # 156878 ; http://n2t.net/addgene:156878 ; RRID:Addgene_156878)
