[The description below was written by a language model from this plasmid's Addgene catalogue record and pLannotate feature annotations shown in this document.]
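Description:
pD649-HAsp-MERTK-Fc(DAPA)-AviTag-6xHis is a mammalian expression plasmid built on the pD649 backbone for producing a secreted, soluble form of the human receptor tyrosine kinase MERTK. It is maintained in E. coli as a high-copy plasmid through a ColE1/pUC-type origin and selected with ampicillin via a β-lactamase gene. The sequenced record is 7,561 nt, matching the stated backbone plus the 1,455 bp insert.

The expression cassette is driven by the CMV immediate-early enhancer and promoter, followed by a fragment of CMV intron A and an SP6 promoter that allows in vitro transcription and serves as a sequencing primer site. An N-terminal signal peptide directs the product into the secretory pathway. The plasmid name calls this "HAsp", whereas the automated annotation matches part of it to an immunoglobulin heavy-chain signal sequence. The MERTK extracellular domain, cloned between preserved NotI and AscI sites, is fused at its C terminus to a human IgG1 Fc carrying the D265A and P329A (DAPA) substitutions, which are generally used to reduce Fc effector interactions. The Fc is followed by an AviTag for site-specific enzymatic biotinylation and a 6xHis tag for metal-affinity purification; these two small tags are listed in the catalogue but not picked up in the feature table. A bGH polyadenylation signal terminates the transcript.

A separate SV40 early promoter/EM7 cassette with a puromycin N-acetyltransferase coding sequence and SV40 poly(A) signal should permit puromycin selection of mammalian cells. Small KanR, lacZα, ble and f1 ori fragments appear to be backbone remnants. The depositor notes that some plasmids in this collection may carry an IS4-like transposase upstream of the CMV promoter, but none is annotated here. The construct belongs to a collection made for mapping interactions among human cell-surface immunoglobulin-superfamily proteins.
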