Features (pLannotate 1.2.2; 21 found; start..end, strand, type, name):
    119..143     -  CDS            KanR (fragment): aminoglycoside phosphotransferase; aph(3')-Ia; confers resistance to kanamycin
    254..842     +  rep_origin     ori: high-copy-number ColE1/pMB1/pBR322/pUC origin of replication
   1067..1084    +  terminator     rrnB T2 terminator (fragment): transcription terminator T2 from the E. coli rrnB gene
   1109..1128    -  CDS            lacZα (fragment): LacZα fragment of β-galactosidase; lacZ fragment
   1584..1600    +  protein_bind   lac operator: The lac repressor binds to the lac operator to inhibit transcription in E. coli. This inhibition can be relieved by adding lactose or isopropyl-β-D-thiogalactopyranoside (IPTG). lac repressor encoded by lacI
   1843..2146    +  enhancer       CMV enhancer: human cytomegalovirus immediate early enhancer
   2147..2350    +  promoter       CMV promoter: human cytomegalovirus (CMV) immediate early promoter
   2486..2529    +  intron         CMV intron (fragment): modified intron A from human cytomegalovirus
   2581..2599    +  promoter       SP6 promoter: promoter for bacteriophage SP6 RNA polymerase
   2603..2640    +  CDS            IgH signal sequence (fragment): signal sequence from the mouse immunoglobulin heavy chain variable region
   2749..4203    +  CDS            MERTK (fragment): MERTK_HUMAN - Also known as MER. Experimental evidence at protein level: Swiss-Prot protein existence level 1. Receptor tyrosine kinase that transduces signals from the extracellular matrix into the cytoplasm by binding to several ligands including LGALS3, TUB, TULP1 or GAS6. Regulates many physiological processes including cell survival, migration, differentiation, and phagocytosis of apoptotic cells (efferocytosis). Ligand binding at the cell surface induces autophosphorylation of MERTK on its intracellular domain that provides docking sites for downstream signaling molecules. Following acti
   4144..4896    +  CDS            IGHG1 (fragment): IGHG1_HUMAN - Experimental evidence at protein level: Swiss-Prot protein existence level 1. Constant region of immunoglobulin heavy chains. Immunoglobulins, also known as antibodies, are membrane-bound or secreted glycoproteins produced by B lymphocytes. In the recognition phase of humoral immunity, the membrane-bound immunoglobulins serve as receptors which, upon binding of a specific antigen, trigger the clonal expansion and differentiation of B lymphocytes into immunoglobulins- secreting plasma cells. Secreted immunoglobulins mediate the effector phase of humoral immunity, which results in
   5111..5222    +  polyA_signal   bGH poly(A) signal: bovine growth hormone polyadenylation signal
   5223..5331    +  rep_origin     f1 ori (fragment): f1 bacteriophage origin of replication; arrow indicates direction of (+) strand synthesis
   5345..5674    +  promoter       SV40 promoter: SV40 enhancer and early promoter
   5722..5769    +  promoter       EM7 promoter: synthetic bacterial promoter&nbsp
   5788..6387    +  CDS            PuroR (fragment): puromycin N-acetyltransferase; pac from Streptomyces; confers resistance to puromycin
   6397..6522    +  CDS            ble (fragment): BLE_KLEPN - Experimental evidence at protein level: Swiss-Prot protein existence level 1. Binding protein with a strong affinity to the bleomycin family of antibiotics. Binds to CL990; an antimitotic-antibiotic compound. From Klebsiella pneumoniae.
   6517..6638    +  polyA_signal   SV40 poly(A) signal: SV40 polyadenylation signal
   6691..7551    -  CDS            AmpR: β-lactamase; bla; confers resistance to ampicillin, carbenicillin, and related antibiotics
   7554..89      -  promoter       AmpR promoter (fragment) (across the origin): bla
>Addgene plasmid #156878 | pD649-HAsp-MERTK-Fc(DAPA)-AviTag-6xHis | addgene full sequence | sequence record 382010 | Addgene NGS Result
TTTCAATATTATTGAAGCATTTATCAGGGTTATTGTCTCATGAGCGGATACATATTTGAATGTATTTAGA
AAAATAAACAAATAGGGGTCAGTGTTACAACCAATTAACCAATTCTGAACATTATCGCGAGCCCATTTAT
ACCTGAATATGGCTCATAACACCCCTTGCTCATGACCAAAATCCCTTAACGTGAGTTACGCGCGCGTCGT
TCCACTGAGCGTCAGACCCCGTAGAAAAGATCAAAGGATCTTCTTGAGATCCTTTTTTTCTGCGCGTAAT
CTGCTGCTTGCAAACAAAAAAACCACCGCTACCAGCGGTGGTTTGTTTGCCGGATCAAGAGCTACCAACT
CTTTTTCCGAAGGTAACTGGCTTCAGCAGAGCGCAGATACCAAATACTGTTCTTCTAGTGTAGCCGTAGT
TAGCCCACCACTTCAAGAACTCTGTAGCACCGCCTACATACCTCGCTCTGCTAATCCTGTTACCAGTGGC
TGCTGCCAGTGGCGATAAGTCGTGTCTTACCGGGTTGGACTCAAGACGATAGTTACCGGATAAGGCGCAG
CGGTCGGGCTGAACGGGGGGTTCGTGCACACAGCCCAGCTTGGAGCGAACGACCTACACCGAACTGAGAT
ACCTACAGCGTGAGCTATGAGAAAGCGCCACGCTTCCCGAAGGGAGAAAGGCGGACAGGTATCCGGTAAG
CGGCAGGGTCGGAACAGGAGAGCGCACGAGGGAGCTTCCAGGGGGAAACGCCTGGTATCTTTATAGTCCT
GTCGGGTTTCGCCACCTCTGACTTGAGCGTCGATTTTTGTGATGCTCGTCAGGGGGGCGGAGCCTATGGA
AAAACGCCAGCAACGCGGCCTTTTTACGGTTCCTGGCCTTTTGCTGGCCTTTTGCTCACATGTTCTTTCC
TGCGTTATCCCCTGATTCTGTGGATAACCGTATTACCGCCTTTGAGTGAGCTGATACCGCTCGCCGCAGC
CGAACGACCGAGCGCAGCGAGTCAGTGAGCGAGGAAGCGGAAGGCGAGAGTAGGGAACTGCCAGGCATCA
AACTAAGCAGAAGGCCCCTGACGGATGGCCTTTTTGCGTTTCTACAAACTCTTTCTGTGTTGTAAAACGA
CGGCCAGTCTTAAGCTCGGGCCCCCTGGGCGGTTCTGATAACGAGTAATCGTTAATCCGCAAATAACGTA
AAAACCCGCTTCGGCGGGTTTTTTTATGGGGGGAGTTTAGGGAAAGAGCATTTGTCAGAATATTTAAGGG
CGCCTGTCACTTTGCTTGATATATGAGAATTATTTAACCTTATAAATGAGAAAAAAGCAACGCACTTTAA
ATAAGATACGTTGCTTTTTCGATTGATGAACACCTATAATTAAACTATTCATCTATTATTTATGATTTTT
TGTATATACAATATTTCTAGTTTGTTAAAGAGAATTAAGAAAATAAATCTCGAAAATAATAAAGGGAAAA
TCAGTTTTTGATATCAAAATTATACATGTCAACGATAATACAAAATATAATACAAACTATAAGATGTTAT
CAGTATTTATTATCATTTAGAATAAATTTTGTGTCGCCCTTAATTGTGAGCGGATAACAATTACGAGCTT
CATGCACAGTGGCGTTGACTCAATATTGGCCATTAGCCATATTATTCATTGGTTATATAGCATAAATCAA
TATTGGCTATTGGCCATTGCATACGTTGTATCTATATCATAATATGTACATTTATATTGGCTCATGTCCA
ATATGACCGCCATGTTGGCATTGATTATTGACTAGTTATTAATAGTAATCAATTACGGGGTCATTAGTTC
ATAGCCCATATATGGAGTTCCGCGTTACATAACTTACGGTAAATGGCCCGCCTGGCTGACCGCCCAACGA
CCCCCGCCCATTGACGTCAATAATGACGTATGTTCCCATAGTAACGCCAATAGGGACTTTCCATTGACGT
CAATGGGTGGAGTATTTACGGTAAACTGCCCACTTGGCAGTACATCAAGTGTATCATATGCCAAGTACGC
CCCCTATTGACGTCAATGACGGTAAATGGCCCGCCTGGCATTATGCCCAGTACATGACCTTATGGGACTT
TCCTACTTGGCAGTACATCTACGTATTAGTCATCGCTATTACCATGGTGATGCGGTTTTGGCAGTACATC
AATGGGCGTGGATAGCGGTTTGACTCACGGGGATTTCCAAGTCTCCACCCCATTGACGTCAATGGGAGTT
TGTTTTGGCACCAAAATCAACGGGACTTTCCAAAATGTCGTAACAACTCCGCCCCATTGACGCAAATGGG
CGGTAGGCGTGTACGGTGGGAGGTCTATATAAGCAGAGCTCGTTTAGTGAACCGTCAGATCGCCTGGAGA
CGCCATCCACGCTGTTTTGACCTCCATAGAAGACACCGGGACCGATCCAGCCTCCGCGGCCGGGAACGGT
GCATTGGAACGCGGATTCCCCGTGCCAAGAGTGACGTAAGTACCGCCTATAGAGTCTATAGGCCCACCCC
CTTGGCTTCGTTAGAACGCGGCTACAATTAATACATAACCTTATGTATCATACACATACGATTTAGGTGA
CACTATAGAATAACATCCACTTTGCCTTTCTCTCCACAGGTGTCCACTCCCAGGTCCAACTGCACCTCGG
TTCTATCGAAAACGCGCCTGCTAGCGCCACCATGAAGACCATCATTGCCCTGAGCTACATCTTCTGCCTG
GTGTTCGCTGCGGCCGCCGCAATTACAGAGGCCAGAGAGGAAGCCAAGCCTTATCCTCTGTTCCCCGGAC
CTTTTCCAGGCAGCCTGCAGACAGATCACACCCCTCTGCTTTCTCTGCCTCACGCCTCTGGATACCAGCC
TGCTCTGATGTTCAGCCCCACACAGCCTGGCAGACCTCACACCGGAAATGTGGCCATTCCTCAAGTGACC
AGCGTGGAAAGCAAGCCTCTGCCTCCTCTGGCCTTTAAGCACACCGTGGGCCACATCATCCTGAGCGAGC
ACAAGGGCGTGAAGTTCAACTGCAGCATCAGCGTGCCCAACATCTACCAGGACACCACCATCAGCTGGTG
GAAGGACGGAAAAGAACTGCTGGGAGCCCACCACGCCATCACACAGTTCTACCCCGATGACGAAGTGACC
GCCATCATTGCCAGCTTCAGCATCACCAGCGTGCAGAGAAGCGACAACGGCAGCTACATCTGCAAGATGA
AGATCAACAACGAGGAAATCGTCAGCGACCCCATCTACATCGAGGTGCAGGGCCTGCCTCACTTCACAAA
GCAGCCCGAGAGCATGAACGTGACCCGGAACACCGCCTTCAACCTGACTTGTCAGGCTGTGGGACCTCCT
GAGCCTGTGAACATCTTCTGGGTGCAGAACAGCAGCAGAGTGAACGAGCAGCCAGAGAAGTCCCCTAGCG
TGCTGACAGTGCCTGGACTGACAGAGATGGCCGTGTTTAGCTGCGAGGCCCACAATGATAAGGGCCTGAC
AGTGTCTAAGGGCGTCCAGATCAACATCAAGGCCATTCCATCTCCACCTACCGAGGTGTCCATCCGGAAT
AGCACAGCCCACTCCATCCTGATCAGCTGGGTGCCAGGCTTTGACGGCTACAGCCCCTTCAGAAACTGCT
CCATCCAAGTGAAAGAGGCCGATCCTCTGAGCAACGGCTCCGTGATGATCTTCAACACAAGCGCCCTGCC
ACACCTGTACCAGATTAAGCAGCTGCAGGCTCTGGCCAACTACTCCATCGGCGTGTCCTGCATGAACGAG
ATCGGTTGGAGTGCCGTGTCTCCCTGGATTCTGGCTTCTACAACAGAGGGCGCTCCTAGCGTGGCCCCTC
TGAATGTGACCGTGTTCCTGAACGAGAGCAGCGACAATGTGGACATCCGGTGGATGAAGCCACCTACCAA
GCAGCAGGATGGCGAACTCGTGGGCTACAGAATCAGCCATGTGTGGCAGTCCGCCGGCATCAGCAAAGAG
CTGCTGGAAGAAGTCGGCCAGAACGGCTCCAGAGCCAGAATTAGCGTCCAGGTGCACAACGCCACCTGTA
CAGTTAGAATCGCCGCCGTGACAAGAGGCGGCGTGGGACCATTTTCCGATCCAGTGAAGATCTTTATCCC
CGCTCACGGCTGGGTCGACTACGCCCCATCTTCTACACCAGCTCCAGGCAATGCCGATCCTGTGCTGATC
ATTGGCGCGCCGGGCGGCGACAAGACCCACACCTGCCCCCCCTGCCCAGCTCCAGAACTGCTGGGAGGGC
CTTCCGTGTTCCTGTTCCCCCCCAAGCCCAAGGACACCCTGATGATCAGCAGGACCCCCGAGGTGACCTG
CGTGGTGGTGGCCGTGTCCCACGAGGACCCAGAGGTGAAGTTCAACTGGTACGTGGACGGCGTGGAGGTG
CACAACGCCAAGACCAAGCCCAGAGAGGAGCAGTACAACAGCACCTACAGGGTGGTGTCCGTGCTGACCG
TGCTGCACCAGGACTGGCTGAACGGCAAAGAATACAAGTGCAAAGTCTCCAACAAGGCCCTGGCTGCCCC
AATCGAAAAGACAATCAGCAAGGCCAAGGGCCAGCCACGGGAGCCCCAGGTGTACACCCTGCCCCCCAGC
CGGGAGGAGATGACCAAGAACCAGGTGTCCCTGACCTGTCTGGTGAAGGGCTTCTACCCCAGCGATATCG
CCGTGGAGTGGGAGAGCAACGGCCAGCCCGAGAACAACTACAAGACCACCCCCCCAGTGCTGGACAGCGA
CGGCAGCTTCTTCCTGTACAGCAAGCTGACCGTGGACAAGTCCAGGTGGCAGCAGGGCAACGTGTTCAGC
TGCAGCGTGATGCACGAGGCCCTGCACAACCACTACACCCAGAAGTCCCTGAGCCTGAGCCCCGGCGGCA
GCGGTCTTAATGATATTTTCGAGGCTCAGAAGATTGAGTGGCATGAACACCACCACCATCACCACTAAGG
CCGGCCTGTAGTCACTGGCACAACGCGTTACCCGGTAAGCCAATCGGGTATACACGGTCGTCATACTGCA
GACAGGGTTCTTCTACTTTGCAAGATAGTCTTGAGTAGTAAAATAAATAGATAGAGAAAATCAGCCTCGA
CTGTGCCTTCTAGTTGCCAGCCATCTGTTGTTTGCCCCTCCCCCGTGCCTTCCTTGACCCTGGAAGGTGC
CACTCCCACTGTCCTTTCCTAATAAAATGAGGAAATTGCATCACAACACTCAACCCTATCTCGGTCTATT
CTTTTGATTTATAAGGGATTTTGCCGATTTCGGCCTATTGGTTAAAAAATGAGCTGATTTAACAAAAATT
TAACGCGAATTAATTCTGTGGAATGTGTGTCAGTTAGGGTGTGGAAAGTCCCCAGGCTCCCCAGCAGGCA
GAAGTATGCAAAGCATGCATCTCAATTAGTCAGCAACCAGGTGTGGAAAGTCCCCAGGCTCCCCAGCAGG
CAGAAGTATGCAAAGCATGCATCTCAATTAGTCAGCAACCATAGTCCCGCCCCTAACTCCGCCCATCCCG
CCCCTAACTCCGCCCAGTTCCGCCCATTCTCCGCCCCATGGCTGACTAATTTTTTTTATTTATGCAGAGG
CCGAGGCCGCCTCTGCCTCTGAGCTATTCCAGAAGTAGTGAGGAGGCTTTTTTGGAGGCCTAGGCTTTTG
CAAAAAGCTCCCGGGAGCTTGTATATCCATTTTCGGATCTGATCAGCACGTGTTGACAATTAATCATCGG
CATAGTATATCGGCATAGTATAATACGACAAGGTGAGGAACTAAACCATGACCGAGTACAAGCCCACGGT
GCGCCTCGCCACCCGCGACGACGTCCCCAGGGCCGTACGCACCCTCGCCGCCGCGTTCGCCGACTACCCC
GCCACGCGCCACACCGTCGATCCGGACCGCCACATCGAGCGGGTCACCGAGCTGCAAGAACTCTTCCTCA
CGCGCGTCGGGCTCGACATCGGCAAGGTGTGGGTCGCGGACGACGGCGCCGCGGTGGCGGTCTGGACCAC
GCCGGAGAGCGTCGAAGCGGGGGCGGTGTTCGCCGAGATCGGCCCGCGCATGGCCGAGTTGAGCGGTTCC
CGGCTGGCCGCGCAGCAACAGATGGAAGGCCTCCTGGCGCCGCACCGGCCCAAGGAGCCCGCGTGGTTCC
TGGCCACCGTCGGCGTCTCGCCCGACCACCAGGGCAAGGGTCTGGGCAGCGCCGTCGTGCTCCCCGGAGT
GGAGGCGGCCGAGCGCGCCGGGGTGCCCGCCTTCCTGGAGACATCCGCGCCCCGCAACCTCCCCTTCTAC
GAGCGGCTCGGCTTCACCGTCACCGCCGACGTCGAGGTGCCCGAAGGACCGCGCACCTGGTGCATGACCC
GCAAGCCCGGTGCCTGACACGTGCTACGAGATTTCGATTCCACCGCCGCCTTCTATGAAAGGTTGGGCTT
CGGAATCGTTTTCCGGGACGCCGGCTGGATGATCCTCCAGCGCGGGGATCTCATGCTGGAGTTCTTCGCC
CACCCCAACTTGTTTATTGCAGCTTATAATGGTTACAAATAAAGCAATAGCATCACAAATTTCACAAATA
AAGCATTTTTTTCACTGCATTCTAGTTGTGGTTTGTCCAAACTCATCAATGTATCTTATCATGTCTGTAT
ACCGTCGACCTCTAGCTAGAGCTTGGCGTAATCATGGTCATTACCAATGCTTAATCAGTGAGGCACCTAT
CTCAGCGATCTGTCTATTTCGTTCATCCATAGTTGCCTGACTCCCCGTCGTGTAGATAACTACGATACGG
GAGGGCTTACCATCTGGCCCCAGCGCTGCGATGATACCGCGAGAACCACGCTCACCGGCTCCGGATTTAT
CAGCAATAAACCAGCCAGCCGGAAGGGCCGAGCGCAGAAGTGGTCCTGCAACTTTATCCGCCTCCATCCA
GTCTATTAATTGTTGCCGGGAAGCTAGAGTAAGTAGTTCGCCAGTTAATAGTTTGCGCAACGTTGTTGCC
ATCGCTACAGGCATCGTGGTGTCACGCTCGTCGTTTGGTATGGCTTCATTCAGCTCCGGTTCCCAACGAT
CAAGGCGAGTTACATGATCCCCCATGTTGTGCAAAAAAGCGGTTAGCTCCTTCGGTCCTCCGATCGTTGT
CAGAAGTAAGTTGGCCGCAGTGTTATCACTCATGGTTATGGCAGCACTGCATAATTCTCTTACTGTCATG
CCATCCGTAAGATGCTTTTCTGTGACTGGTGAGTACTCAACCAAGTCATTCTGAGAATAGTGTATGCGGC
GACCGAGTTGCTCTTGCCCGGCGTCAATACGGGATAATACCGCGCCACATAGCAGAACTTTAAAAGTGCT
CATCATTGGAAAACGTTCTTCGGGGCGAAAACTCTCAAGGATCTTACCGCTGTTGAGATCCAGTTCGATG
TAACCCACTCGTGCACCCAACTGATCTTCAGCATCTTTTACTTTCACCAGCGTTTCTGGGTGAGCAAAAA
CAGGAAGGCAAAATGCCGCAAAAAAGGGAATAAGGGCGACACGGAAATGTTGAATACTCATATTCTTCCT
T
