>Addgene plasmid #156878 | pD649-HAsp-MERTK-Fc(DAPA)-AviTag-6xHis | depositor partial sequence | sequence record 302866 | insert (extracellular domain)
GCAATTACAGAGGCCAGAGAGGAAGCCAAGCCTTATCCTCTGTTCCCCGGACCTTTTCCAGGCAGCCTGC
AGACAGATCACACCCCTCTGCTTTCTCTGCCTCACGCCTCTGGATACCAGCCTGCTCTGATGTTCAGCCC
CACACAGCCTGGCAGACCTCACACCGGAAATGTGGCCATTCCTCAAGTGACCAGCGTGGAAAGCAAGCCT
CTGCCTCCTCTGGCCTTTAAGCACACCGTGGGCCACATCATCCTGAGCGAGCACAAGGGCGTGAAGTTCA
ACTGCAGCATCAGCGTGCCCAACATCTACCAGGACACCACCATCAGCTGGTGGAAGGACGGAAAAGAACT
GCTGGGAGCCCACCACGCCATCACACAGTTCTACCCCGATGACGAAGTGACCGCCATCATTGCCAGCTTC
AGCATCACCAGCGTGCAGAGAAGCGACAACGGCAGCTACATCTGCAAGATGAAGATCAACAACGAGGAAA
TCGTCAGCGACCCCATCTACATCGAGGTGCAGGGCCTGCCTCACTTCACAAAGCAGCCCGAGAGCATGAA
CGTGACCCGGAACACCGCCTTCAACCTGACTTGTCAGGCTGTGGGACCTCCTGAGCCTGTGAACATCTTC
TGGGTGCAGAACAGCAGCAGAGTGAACGAGCAGCCAGAGAAGTCCCCTAGCGTGCTGACAGTGCCTGGAC
TGACAGAGATGGCCGTGTTTAGCTGCGAGGCCCACAATGATAAGGGCCTGACAGTGTCTAAGGGCGTCCA
GATCAACATCAAGGCCATTCCATCTCCACCTACCGAGGTGTCCATCCGGAATAGCACAGCCCACTCCATC
CTGATCAGCTGGGTGCCAGGCTTTGACGGCTACAGCCCCTTCAGAAACTGCTCCATCCAAGTGAAAGAGG
CCGATCCTCTGAGCAACGGCTCCGTGATGATCTTCAACACAAGCGCCCTGCCACACCTGTACCAGATTAA
GCAGCTGCAGGCTCTGGCCAACTACTCCATCGGCGTGTCCTGCATGAACGAGATCGGTTGGAGTGCCGTG
TCTCCCTGGATTCTGGCTTCTACAACAGAGGGCGCTCCTAGCGTGGCCCCTCTGAATGTGACCGTGTTCC
TGAACGAGAGCAGCGACAATGTGGACATCCGGTGGATGAAGCCACCTACCAAGCAGCAGGATGGCGAACT
CGTGGGCTACAGAATCAGCCATGTGTGGCAGTCCGCCGGCATCAGCAAAGAGCTGCTGGAAGAAGTCGGC
CAGAACGGCTCCAGAGCCAGAATTAGCGTCCAGGTGCACAACGCCACCTGTACAGTTAGAATCGCCGCCG
TGACAAGAGGCGGCGTGGGACCATTTTCCGATCCAGTGAAGATCTTTATCCCCGCTCACGGCTGGGTCGA
CTACGCCCCATCTTCTACACCAGCTCCAGGCAATGCCGATCCTGTGCTGATCATT
